Addgene plasmid #86083: GL2 shRNA
Purpose: A lentiviral construct for building stable cell lines expressing GL2 shRNA via puromycin selection.
Depositing lab: Lei Lu. Depositing organization: Nanyang Technological University (NTU). Publication: A ternary complex comprising transportin1, Rab8 and the ciliary targeting signal directs proteins to ciliary membranes. Madugula V, Lu L. J Cell Sci. 2016 Oct 15;129(20):3922-3934. Epub 2016 Sep 15. 10.1242/jcs.194019 PubMed 27633000.
Backbone
  Vector backbone: PLKO.1
  Backbone manufacturer: Moffat et al., 2006
  Backbone size w/o insert (bp): 7000
  Total vector size (bp): 7084
  Selectable markers: Puromycin
Growth in bacteria
  Bacterial resistance: Ampicillin, 100 μg/mL
  Growth temperature: 37°C
  Growth strain: DH5alpha
  Copy number: High Copy
Gene/Insert
  Gene/Insert name: control shRNA
  gRNA/shRNA sequence: CCG GAA CGT ACG CGG AAT ACT TCG ACT CGA GTC GAA GTA TTC CGC GTA CGT TTT TTT G
  Promoter: U6
  Cloning method: Restriction Enzyme; 5′ cloning site AgeI (destroyed during cloning); 3′ cloning site EcoRI (not destroyed)
  Sequencing primers: 5′ 5’ CAA GGC TGT TAG AGA GAT AAT TGG A 3’
Terms and licenses: Academic/Nonprofit Terms; Industry Terms: Not Available to Industry
How to cite: GL2 shRNA was a gift from Lei Lu (Addgene plasmid # 86083 ; http://n2t.net/addgene:86083 ; RRID:Addgene_86083)
