[The description below was written by a language model from this plasmid's Addgene catalogue record and pLannotate feature annotations shown in this document.]
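Description:
GL2 shRNA is a lentiviral shRNA expression plasmid built on the pLKO.1 backbone, intended for generating stable mammalian cell lines by viral transduction followed by puromycin selection. In bacteria it is maintained at high copy through a ColE1/pUC-type origin and selected with ampicillin via the β-lactamase gene. An f1 origin, an SV40 origin and remnants of a lac/lacZα cloning region with T3 and T7 promoters are also annotated in the backbone.

The viral cassette follows a third-generation, self-inactivating design. An RSV enhancer/promoter fused to a truncated HIV-1 5' LTR drives transcription of the genomic RNA in packaging cells. The Ψ packaging signal (extending into a gag fragment), the Rev response element and the cPPT/CTS support encapsidation, nuclear export and efficient transduction. The ΔU3 3' LTR inactivates LTR promoter activity after integration, and an SV40 poly(A) signal lies downstream.

Within this unit, a human U6 RNA polymerase III promoter expresses a short hairpin cloned between the AgeI site (destroyed during cloning) and the EcoRI site. A separate human PGK promoter drives puromycin N-acetyltransferase. The insert is recorded as a control shRNA named GL2. The record does not explicitly state its target, and the hairpin itself is not annotated in the feature tables, although it would sit in the gap between the U6 promoter and the cPPT/CTS.

Two sequence records are listed: a depositor sequence matching the stated total size of 7,084 bp and a repository-derived sequence of 6,902 nt. They share the same element order, but the shorter one lacks the lacI fragment and CAP binding site annotations. The construct serves as a control alongside gene-specific knockdown vectors.
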