Features (pLannotate 1.2.2; 25 found; start..end, strand, type, name):
    529..1128    +  CDS            PuroR: puromycin N-acetyltransferase; pac from Streptomyces alboniger; confers resistance to puromycin
   1171..1254    +  CDS            nef (fragment): NEF_HV1Z2 - Experimental evidence at protein level: Swiss-Prot protein existence level 1. Extracellular Nef protein targets CD4(+) T-lymphocytes for apoptosis by interacting with CXCR4 surface receptors. From Human immunodeficiency virus type 1 group M subtype D (isolate Z2/CDC-Z34) (HIV-1).
   1256..1489    +  LTR            3' LTR (ΔU3): self-inactivating 3' long terminal repeat (LTR) from HIV-1
   1561..1682    +  polyA_signal   SV40 poly(A) signal: SV40 polyadenylation signal
   1722..1857    +  rep_origin     SV40 ori: SV40 origin of replication
   1878..1896    -  promoter       T7 promoter: promoter for bacteriophage T7 RNA polymerase
   1904..2059    +  CDS            lacZα (fragment): LacZα fragment of β-galactosidase; lacZ fragment
   2064..2492    +  rep_origin     f1 ori (sequence partly withheld): f1 bacteriophage origin of replication; arrow indicates direction of (+) strand synthesis
   2545..2649    +  promoter       AmpR promoter: bla
   2650..3510    +  CDS            AmpR: β-lactamase; bla; confers resistance to ampicillin, carbenicillin, and related antibiotics
   3681..4269    +  rep_origin     ori: high-copy-number ColE1/pMB1/pBR322/pUC origin of replication
   4452..4544    +  CDS            lacI (fragment): lac repressor; lacI; The lac repressor binds to the lac operator to inhibit transcription in E. coli. This inhibition can be relieved by adding lactose or isopropyl-β-D-thiogalactopyranoside (IPTG).
   4557..4578    +  protein_bind   CAP binding site: CAP binding activates transcription in the presence of cAMP. E. coli catabolite activator protein
   4593..4623    +  promoter       lac promoter: promoter for the E. coli lac operon
   4631..4647    +  protein_bind   lac operator: The lac repressor binds to the lac operator to inhibit transcription in E. coli. This inhibition can be relieved by adding lactose or isopropyl-β-D-thiogalactopyranoside (IPTG). lac repressor encoded by lacI
   4692..4710    +  promoter       T3 promoter: promoter for bacteriophage T3 RNA polymerase
   4738..4964    +  promoter       RSV promoter: Rous sarcoma virus enhancer/promoter
   4965..5145    +  LTR            5' LTR (truncated): truncated 5' long terminal repeat (LTR) from HIV-1
   5192..5317    +  misc_feature   HIV-1 Ψ: packaging signal of human immunodeficiency virus type 1
   5301..5664    +  CDS            HIV-1 gag (fragment): gag protein from human immunodeficiency virus 1; gag
   5810..6043    +  misc_feature   RRE: The Rev response element (RRE) of HIV-1 allows for Rev-dependent mRNA export from the nucleus to the cytoplasm.
   6420..6520    +  CDS            Rev (fragment): human immunodeficiency virus 1 (HIV-1) Rev protein; rev; enhances nuclear export of unspliced and incompletely spliced viral mRNAs
   6570..6810    +  promoter       U6 promoter: RNA polymerase III promoter for human U6 snRNA
   6915..7032    +  misc_feature   cPPT/CTS: central polypurine tract and central termination sequence of HIV-1
   7081..507     +  promoter       hPGK promoter (across the origin): human phosphoglycerate kinase 1 promoter
>Addgene plasmid #86083 | GL2 shRNA | depositor full sequence | sequence record 168972 | GL2 shRNA sequence 7084 bps
TTGGGGTTGCGCCTTTTCCAAGGCAGCCCTGGGTTTGCGCAGGGACGCGGCTGCTCTGGGCGTGGTTCCG
GGAAACGCAGCGGCGCCGACCCTGGGTCTCGCACATTCTTCACGTCCGTTCGCAGCGTCACCCGGATCTT
CGCCGCTACCCTTGTGGGCCCCCCGGCGACGCTTCCTGCTCCGCCCCTAAGTCGGGAAGGTTCCTTGCGG
TTCGCGGCGTGCCGGACGTGACAAACGGAAGCCGCACGTCTCACTAGTACCCTCGCAGACGGACAGCGCC
AGGGAGCAATGGCAGCGCGCCGACCGCGATGGGCTGTGGCCAATAGCGGCTGCTCAGCAGGGCGCGCCGA
GAGCAGCGGCCGGGAAGGGGCGGTGCGGGAGGCGGGGTGTGGGGCGGTAGTGTGGGCCCTGTTCCTGCCC
GCGCGGTGTTCCGCATTCTGCAAGCCTCCGGAGCGCACGTCGGCAGTCGGCTCCCTCGTTGACCGAATCA
CCGACCTCTCTCCCCAGGGGGATCCACCGGAGCTTACCATGACCGAGTACAAGCCCACGGTGCGCCTCGC
CACCCGCGACGACGTCCCCAGGGCCGTACGCACCCTCGCCGCCGCGTTCGCCGACTACCCCGCCACGCGC
CACACCGTCGATCCGGACCGCCACATCGAGCGGGTCACCGAGCTGCAAGAACTCTTCCTCACGCGCGTCG
GGCTCGACATCGGCAAGGTGTGGGTCGCGGACGACGGCGCCGCGGTGGCGGTCTGGACCACGCCGGAGAG
CGTCGAAGCGGGGGCGGTGTTCGCCGAGATCGGCCCGCGCATGGCCGAGTTGAGCGGTTCCCGGCTGGCC
GCGCAGCAACAGATGGAAGGCCTCCTGGCGCCGCACCGGCCCAAGGAGCCCGCGTGGTTCCTGGCCACCG
TCGGCGTCTCGCCCGACCACCAGGGCAAGGGTCTGGGCAGCGCCGTCGTGCTCCCCGGAGTGGAGGCGGC
CGAGCGCGCCGGGGTGCCCGCCTTCCTGGAGACCTCCGCGCCCCGCAACCTCCCCTTCTACGAGCGGCTC
GGCTTCACCGTCACCGCCGACGTCGAGGTGCCCGAAGGACCGCGCACCTGGTGCATGACCCGCAAGCCCG
GTGCCTGACGCCCGCCCCACGACCCGCAGCGCCCGACCGAAAGGAGCGCACGACCCCATGCATCGGTACC
TTTAAGACCAATGACTTACAAGGCAGCTGTAGATCTTAGCCACTTTTTAAAAGAAAAGGGGGGACTGGAA
GGGCTAATTCACTCCCAACGAAGACAAGATCTGCTTTTTGCTTGTACTGGGTCTCTCTGGTTAGACCAGA
TCTGAGCCTGGGAGCTCTCTGGCTAACTAGGGAACCCACTGCTTAAGCCTCAATAAAGCTTGCCTTGAGT
GCTTCAAGTAGTGTGTGCCCGTCTGTTGTGTGACTCTGGTAACTAGAGATCCCTCAGACCCTTTTAGTCA
GTGTGGAAAATCTCTAGCAGTAGTAGTTCATGTCATCTTATTATTCAGTATTTATAACTTGCAAAGAAAT
GAATATCAGAGAGTGAGAGGAACTTGTTTATTGCAGCTTATAATGGTTACAAATAAAGCAATAGCATCAC
AAATTTCACAAATAAAGCATTTTTTTCACTGCATTCTAGTTGTGGTTTGTCCAAACTCATCAATGTATCT
TATCATGTCTGGCTCTAGCTATCCCGCCCCTAACTCCGCCCATCCCGCCCCTAACTCCGCCCAGTTCCGC
CCATTCTCCGCCCCATGGCTGACTAATTTTTTTTATTTATGCAGAGGCCGAGGCCGCCTCGGCCTCTGAG
CTATTCCAGAAGTAGTGAGGAGGCTTTTTTGGAGGCCTAGGGACGTACCCAATTCGCCCTATAGTGAGTC
GTATTACGCGCGCTCACTGGCCGTCGTTTTACAACGTCGTGACTGGGAAAACCCTGGCGTTACCCAACTT
AATCGCCTTGCAGCACATCCCCCTTTCGCCAGCTGGCGTAATAGCGAAGAGGCCCGCACCGATCGCCCTT
CCCAACAGTTGCGCAGCCTGAATGGCGAATGGG
[124 nt withheld, positions 2064-2187]
C
[91 nt withheld, positions 2189-2279]
A
[49 nt withheld, positions 2281-2329]
CCTTTGACGTTGGAGTCCACGTTCTTT
[37 nt withheld, positions 2357-2393]
ACCCTATCTCGGTCTATTCTTTTGATTTATAAGGGATTTTGCCGATTTCGGCCTATTGGTTAAAAAATGA
GCTGATTTAACAAAAATTTAACGCGAATTTTAACAAAATATTAACGCTTACAATTTAGGTGGCACTTTTC
GGGGAAATGTGCGCGGAACCCCTATTTGTTTATTTTTCTAAATACATTCAAATATGTATCCGCTCATGAG
ACAATAACCCTGATAAATGCTTCAATAATATTGAAAAAGGAAGAGTATGAGTATTCAACATTTCCGTGTC
GCCCTTATTCCCTTTTTTGCGGCATTTTGCCTTCCTGTTTTTGCTCACCCAGAAACGCTGGTGAAAGTAA
AAGATGCTGAAGATCAGTTGGGTGCACGAGTGGGTTACATCGAACTGGATCTCAACAGCGGTAAGATCCT
TGAGAGTTTTCGCCCCGAAGAACGTTTTCCAATGATGAGCACTTTTAAAGTTCTGCTATGTGGCGCGGTA
TTATCCCGTATTGACGCCGGGCAAGAGCAACTCGGTCGCCGCATACACTATTCTCAGAATGACTTGGTTG
AGTACTCACCAGTCACAGAAAAGCATCTTACGGATGGCATGACAGTAAGAGAATTATGCAGTGCTGCCAT
AACCATGAGTGATAACACTGCGGCCAACTTACTTCTGACAACGATCGGAGGACCGAAGGAGCTAACCGCT
TTTTTGCACAACATGGGGGATCATGTAACTCGCCTTGATCGTTGGGAACCGGAGCTGAATGAAGCCATAC
CAAACGACGAGCGTGACACCACGATGCCTGTAGCAATGGCAACAACGTTGCGCAAACTATTAACTGGCGA
ACTACTTACTCTAGCTTCCCGGCAACAATTAATAGACTGGATGGAGGCGGATAAAGTTGCAGGACCACTT
CTGCGCTCGGCCCTTCCGGCTGGCTGGTTTATTGCTGATAAATCTGGAGCCGGTGAGCGTGGGTCTCGCG
GTATCATTGCAGCACTGGGGCCAGATGGTAAGCCCTCCCGTATCGTAGTTATCTACACGACGGGGAGTCA
GGCAACTATGGATGAACGAAATAGACAGATCGCTGAGATAGGTGCCTCACTGATTAAGCATTGGTAACTG
TCAGACCAAGTTTACTCATATATACTTTAGATTGATTTAAAACTTCATTTTTAATTTAAAAGGATCTAGG
TGAAGATCCTTTTTGATAATCTCATGACCAAAATCCCTTAACGTGAGTTTTCGTTCCACTGAGCGTCAGA
CCCCGTAGAAAAGATCAAAGGATCTTCTTGAGATCCTTTTTTTCTGCGCGTAATCTGCTGCTTGCAAACA
AAAAAACCACCGCTACCAGCGGTGGTTTGTTTGCCGGATCAAGAGCTACCAACTCTTTTTCCGAAGGTAA
CTGGCTTCAGCAGAGCGCAGATACCAAATACTGTTCTTCTAGTGTAGCCGTAGTTAGGCCACCACTTCAA
GAACTCTGTAGCACCGCCTACATACCTCGCTCTGCTAATCCTGTTACCAGTGGCTGCTGCCAGTGGCGAT
AAGTCGTGTCTTACCGGGTTGGACTCAAGACGATAGTTACCGGATAAGGCGCAGCGGTCGGGCTGAACGG
GGGGTTCGTGCACACAGCCCAGCTTGGAGCGAACGACCTACACCGAACTGAGATACCTACAGCGTGAGCT
ATGAGAAAGCGCCACGCTTCCCGAAGGGAGAAAGGCGGACAGGTATCCGGTAAGCGGCAGGGTCGGAACA
GGAGAGCGCACGAGGGAGCTTCCAGGGGGAAACGCCTGGTATCTTTATAGTCCTGTCGGGTTTCGCCACC
TCTGACTTGAGCGTCGATTTTTGTGATGCTCGTCAGGGGGGCGGAGCCTATGGAAAAACGCCAGCAACGC
GGCCTTTTTACGGTTCCTGGCCTTTTGCTGGCCTTTTGCTCACATGTTCTTTCCTGCGTTATCCCCTGAT
TCTGTGGATAACCGTATTACCGCCTTTGAGTGAGCTGATACCGCTCGCCGCAGCCGAACGACCGAGCGCA
GCGAGTCAGTGAGCGAGGAAGCGGAAGAGCGCCCAATACGCAAACCGCCTCTCCCCGCGCGTTGGCCGAT
TCATTAATGCAGCTGGCACGACAGGTTTCCCGACTGGAAAGCGGGCAGTGAGCGCAACGCAATTAATGTG
AGTTAGCTCACTCATTAGGCACCCCAGGCTTTACACTTTATGCTTCCGGCTCGTATGTTGTGTGGAATTG
TGAGCGGATAACAATTTCACACAGGAAACAGCTATGACCATGATTACGCCAAGCGCGCAATTAACCCTCA
CTAAAGGGAACAAAAGCTGGAGCTGCAAGCTTAATGTAGTCTTATGCAATACTCTTGTAGTCTTGCAACA
TGGTAACGATGAGTTAGCAACATGCCTTACAAGGAGAGAAAAAGCACCGTGCATGCCGATTGGTGGAAGT
AAGGTGGTACGATCGTGCCTTATTAGGAAGGCAACAGACGGGTCTGACATGGATTGGACGAACCACTGAA
TTGCCGCATTGCAGAGATATTGTATTTAAGTGCCTAGCTCGATACATAAACGGGTCTCTCTGGTTAGACC
AGATCTGAGCCTGGGAGCTCTCTGGCTAACTAGGGAACCCACTGCTTAAGCCTCAATAAAGCTTGCCTTG
AGTGCTTCAAGTAGTGTGTGCCCGTCTGTTGTGTGACTCTGGTAACTAGAGATCCCTCAGACCCTTTTAG
TCAGTGTGGAAAATCTCTAGCAGTGGCGCCCGAACAGGGACTTGAAAGCGAAAGGGAAACCAGAGGAGCT
CTCTCGACGCAGGACTCGGCTTGCTGAAGCGCGCACGGCAAGAGGCGAGGGGCGGCGACTGGTGAGTACG
CCAAAAATTTTGACTAGCGGAGGCTAGAAGGAGAGAGATGGGTGCGAGAGCGTCAGTATTAAGCGGGGGA
GAATTAGATCGCGATGGGAAAAAATTCGGTTAAGGCCAGGGGGAAAGAAAAAATATAAATTAAAACATAT
AGTATGGGCAAGCAGGGAGCTAGAACGATTCGCAGTTAATCCTGGCCTGTTAGAAACATCAGAAGGCTGT
AGACAAATACTGGGACAGCTACAACCATCCCTTCAGACAGGATCAGAAGAACTTAGATCATTATATAATA
CAGTAGCAACCCTCTATTGTGTGCATCAAAGGATAGAGATAAAAGACACCAAGGAAGCTTTAGACAAGAT
AGAGGAAGAGCAAAACAAAAGTAAGACCACCGCACAGCAAGCGGCCGCTGATCTTCAGACCTGGAGGAGG
AGATATGAGGGACAATTGGAGAAGTGAATTATATAAATATAAAGTAGTAAAAATTGAACCATTAGGAGTA
GCACCCACCAAGGCAAAGAGAAGAGTGGTGCAGAGAGAAAAAAGAGCAGTGGGAATAGGAGCTTTGTTCC
TTGGGTTCTTGGGAGCAGCAGGAAGCACTATGGGCGCAGCGTCAATGACGCTGACGGTACAGGCCAGACA
ATTATTGTCTGGTATAGTGCAGCAGCAGAACAATTTGCTGAGGGCTATTGAGGCGCAACAGCATCTGTTG
CAACTCACAGTCTGGGGCATCAAGCAGCTCCAGGCAAGAATCCTGGCTGTGGAAAGATACCTAAAGGATC
AACAGCTCCTGGGGATTTGGGGTTGCTCTGGAAAACTCATTTGCACCACTGCTGTGCCTTGGAATGCTAG
TTGGAGTAATAAATCTCTGGAACAGATTTGGAATCACACGACCTGGATGGAGTGGGACAGAGAAATTAAC
AATTACACAAGCTTAATACACTCCTTAATTGAAGAATCGCAAAACCAGCAAGAAAAGAATGAACAAGAAT
TATTGGAATTAGATAAATGGGCAAGTTTGTGGAATTGGTTTAACATAACAAATTGGCTGTGGTATATAAA
ATTATTCATAATGATAGTAGGAGGCTTGGTAGGTTTAAGAATAGTTTTTGCTGTACTTTCTATAGTGAAT
AGAGTTAGGCAGGGATATTCACCATTATCGTTTCAGACCCACCTCCCAACCCCGAGGGGACCCGACAGGC
CCGAAGGAATAGAAGAAGAAGGTGGAGAGAGAGACAGAGACAGATCCATTCGATTAGTGAACGGATCTCG
ACGGTATCGATCACGAGACTAGCCTCGAGCGGCCGCCCCCTTCACCGAGGGCCTATTTCCCATGATTCCT
TCATATTTGCATATACGATACAAGGCTGTTAGAGAGATAATTGGAATTAATTTGACTGTAAACACAAAGA
TATTAGTACAAAATACGTGACGTAGAAAGTAATAATTTCTTGGGTAGTTTGCAGTTTTAAAATTATGTTT
TAAAATGGACTATCATATGCTTACCGTAACTTGAAAGTATTTCGATTTCTTGGCTTTATATATCTTGTGG
AAAGGACGAAACACCGGAACGTACGCGGAATACTTCGACTCGAGTCGAAGTATTCCGCGTACGTTTTTTT
GAATTCTCGACCTCGAGACAAATGGCAGTATTCATCCACAATTTTAAAAGAAAAGGGGGGATTGGGGGGT
ACAGTGCAGGGGAAAGAATAGTAGACATAATAGCAACAGACATACAAACTAAAGAATTACAAAAACAAAT
TACAAAAATTCAAAATTTTCGGGTTTATTACAGGGACAGCAGAGATCCACTTTGGCCGCGGCTCGAGGGG
G
