Features (pLannotate 1.2.2; 23 found; start..end, strand, type, name):
     12..600     +  rep_origin     ori: high-copy-number ColE1/pMB1/pBR322/pUC origin of replication
    742..772     +  promoter       lac promoter: promoter for the E. coli lac operon
    780..796     +  protein_bind   lac operator: The lac repressor binds to the lac operator to inhibit transcription in E. coli. This inhibition can be relieved by adding lactose or isopropyl-β-D-thiogalactopyranoside (IPTG). lac repressor encoded by lacI
    841..859     +  promoter       T3 promoter: promoter for bacteriophage T3 RNA polymerase
    887..1113    +  promoter       RSV promoter: Rous sarcoma virus enhancer/promoter
   1114..1294    +  LTR            5' LTR (truncated): truncated 5' long terminal repeat (LTR) from HIV-1
   1341..1466    +  misc_feature   HIV-1 Ψ: packaging signal of human immunodeficiency virus type 1
   1450..1813    +  CDS            HIV-1 gag (fragment): gag protein from human immunodeficiency virus 1; gag
   1959..2192    +  misc_feature   RRE: The Rev response element (RRE) of HIV-1 allows for Rev-dependent mRNA export from the nucleus to the cytoplasm.
   2569..2669    +  CDS            Rev (fragment): human immunodeficiency virus 1 (HIV-1) Rev protein; rev; enhances nuclear export of unspliced and incompletely spliced viral mRNAs
   2719..2959    +  promoter       U6 promoter: RNA polymerase III promoter for human U6 snRNA
   3064..3181    +  misc_feature   cPPT/CTS: central polypurine tract and central termination sequence of HIV-1
   3230..3740    +  promoter       hPGK promoter: human phosphoglycerate kinase 1 promoter
   3762..4361    +  CDS            PuroR: puromycin N-acetyltransferase; pac from Streptomyces alboniger; confers resistance to puromycin
   4404..4487    +  CDS            nef (fragment): NEF_HV1Z2 - Experimental evidence at protein level: Swiss-Prot protein existence level 1. Extracellular Nef protein targets CD4(+) T-lymphocytes for apoptosis by interacting with CXCR4 surface receptors. From Human immunodeficiency virus type 1 group M subtype D (isolate Z2/CDC-Z34) (HIV-1).
   4489..4722    +  LTR            3' LTR (ΔU3): self-inactivating 3' long terminal repeat (LTR) from HIV-1
   4794..4915    +  polyA_signal   SV40 poly(A) signal: SV40 polyadenylation signal
   4955..5090    +  rep_origin     SV40 ori: SV40 origin of replication
   5111..5129    -  promoter       T7 promoter: promoter for bacteriophage T7 RNA polymerase
   5137..5292    +  CDS            lacZα (fragment): LacZα fragment of β-galactosidase; lacZ fragment
   5297..5725    +  rep_origin     f1 ori (sequence partly withheld): f1 bacteriophage origin of replication; arrow indicates direction of (+) strand synthesis
   5778..5882    +  promoter       AmpR promoter: bla
   5883..6743    +  CDS            AmpR: β-lactamase; bla; confers resistance to ampicillin, carbenicillin, and related antibiotics
>Addgene plasmid #86083 | GL2 shRNA | addgene full sequence | sequence record 178052 | Addgene NGS Result
AAAGGATCTTCTTGAGATCCTTTTTTTCTGCGCGTAATCTGCTGCTTGCAAACAAAAAAACCACCGCTAC
CAGCGGTGGTTTGTTTGCCGGATCAAGAGCTACCAACTCTTTTTCCGAAGGTAACTGGCTTCAGCAGAGC
GCAGATACCAAATACTGTTCTTCTAGTGTAGCCGTAGTTAGGCCACCACTTCAAGAACTCTGTAGCACCG
CCTACATACCTCGCTCTGCTAATCCTGTTACCAGTGGCTGCTGCCAGTGGCGATAAGTCGTGTCTTACCG
GGTTGGACTCAAGACGATAGTTACCGGATAAGGCGCAGCGGTCGGGCTGAACGGGGGGTTCGTGCACACA
GCCCAGCTTGGAGCGAACGACCTACACCGAACTGAGATACCTACAGCGTGAGCTATGAGAAAGCGCCACG
CTTCCCGAAGGGAGAAAGGCGGACAGGTATCCGGTAAGCGGCAGGGTCGGAACAGGAGAGCGCACGAGGG
AGCTTCCAGGGGGAAACGCCTGGTATCTTTATAGTCCTGTCGGGTTTCGCCACCTCTGACTTGAGCGTCG
ATTTTTGTGATGCTCGTCAGGGGGGCGGAGCCTATGGAAAAACGCCAGCAACGCGGCCTTTTTACGGTTC
CTGGCCTTTTGCTGGCCTTTTGCTCACATGTTCTTTCCTGCGTTATCCCCTGATTCTGTGGATAACCGTA
TTACCGCCTTTGAGTGAGCTAACTCATTAGGCACCCCAGGCTTTACACTTTATGCTTCCGGCTCGTATGT
TGTGTGGAATTGTGAGCGGATAACAATTTCACACAGGAAACAGCTATGACCATGATTACGCCAAGCGCGC
AATTAACCCTCACTAAAGGGAACAAAAGCTGGAGCTGCAAGCTTAATGTAGTCTTATGCAATACTCTTGT
AGTCTTGCAACATGGTAACGATGAGTTAGCAACATGCCTTACAAGGAGAGAAAAAGCACCGTGCATGCCG
ATTGGTGGAAGTAAGGTGGTACGATCGTGCCTTATTAGGAAGGCAACAGACGGGTCTGACATGGATTGGA
CGAACCACTGAATTGCCGCATTGCAGAGATATTGTATTTAAGTGCCTAGCTCGATACATAAACGGGTCTC
TCTGGTTAGACCAGATCTGAGCCTGGGAGCTCTCTGGCTAACTAGGGAACCCACTGCTTAAGCCTCAATA
AAGCTTGCCTTGAGTGCTTCAAGTAGTGTGTGCCCGTCTGTTGTGTGACTCTGGTAACTAGAGATCCCTC
AGACCCTTTTAGTCAGTGTGGAAAATCTCTAGCAGTGGCGCCCGAACAGGGACTTGAAAGCGAAAGGGAA
ACCAGAGGAGCTCTCTCGACGCAGGACTCGGCTTGCTGAAGCGCGCACGGCAAGAGGCGAGGGGCGGCGA
CTGGTGAGTACGCCAAAAATTTTGACTAGCGGAGGCTAGAAGGAGAGAGATGGGTGCGAGAGCGTCAGTA
TTAAGCGGGGGAGAATTAGATCGCGATGGGAAAAAATTCGGTTAAGGCCAGGGGGAAAGAAAAAATATAA
ATTAAAACATATAGTATGGGCAAGCAGGGAGCTAGAACGATTCGCAGTTAATCCTGGCCTGTTAGAAACA
TCAGAAGGCTGTAGACAAATACTGGGACAGCTACAACCATCCCTTCAGACAGGATCAGAAGAACTTAGAT
CATTATATAATACAGTAGCAACCCTCTATTGTGTGCATCAAAGGATAGAGATAAAAGACACCAAGGAAGC
TTTAGACAAGATAGAGGAAGAGCAAAACAAAAGTAAGACCACCGCACAGCAAGCGGCCGCTGATCTTCAG
ACCTGGAGGAGGAGATATGAGGGACAATTGGAGAAGTGAATTATATAAATATAAAGTAGTAAAAATTGAA
CCATTAGGAGTAGCACCCACCAAGGCAAAGAGAAGAGTGGTGCAGAGAGAAAAAAGAGCAGTGGGAATAG
GAGCTTTGTTCCTTGGGTTCTTGGGAGCAGCAGGAAGCACTATGGGCGCAGCGTCAATGACGCTGACGGT
ACAGGCCAGACAATTATTGTCTGGTATAGTGCAGCAGCAGAACAATTTGCTGAGGGCTATTGAGGCGCAA
CAGCATCTGTTGCAACTCACAGTCTGGGGCATCAAGCAGCTCCAGGCAAGAATCCTGGCTGTGGAAAGAT
ACCTAAAGGATCAACAGCTCCTGGGGATTTGGGGTTGCTCTGGAAAACTCATTTGCACCACTGCTGTGCC
TTGGAATGCTAGTTGGAGTAATAAATCTCTGGAACAGATTTGGAATCACACGACCTGGATGGAGTGGGAC
AGAGAAATTAACAATTACACAAGCTTAATACACTCCTTAATTGAAGAATCGCAAAACCAGCAAGAAAAGA
ATGAACAAGAATTATTGGAATTAGATAAATGGGCAAGTTTGTGGAATTGGTTTAACATAACAAATTGGCT
GTGGTATATAAAATTATTCATAATGATAGTAGGAGGCTTGGTAGGTTTAAGAATAGTTTTTGCTGTACTT
TCTATAGTGAATAGAGTTAGGCAGGGATATTCACCATTATCGTTTCAGACCCACCTCCCAACCCCGAGGG
GACCCGACAGGCCCGAAGGAATAGAAGAAGAAGGTGGAGAGAGAGACAGAGACAGATCCATTCGATTAGT
GAACGGATCTCGACGGTATCGATCACGAGACTAGCCTCGAGCGGCCGCCCCCTTCACCGAGGGCCTATTT
CCCATGATTCCTTCATATTTGCATATACGATACAAGGCTGTTAGAGAGATAATTGGAATTAATTTGACTG
TAAACACAAAGATATTAGTACAAAATACGTGACGTAGAAAGTAATAATTTCTTGGGTAGTTTGCAGTTTT
AAAATTATGTTTTAAAATGGACTATCATATGCTTACCGTAACTTGAAAGTATTTCGATTTCTTGGCTTTA
TATATCTTGTGGAAAGGACGAAACACCGGAACGTACGCGGAATACTTCGACTCGAGTCGAAGTATTCCGC
GTACGTTTTTTTGAATTCTCGACCTCGAGACAAATGGCAGTATTCATCCACAATTTTAAAAGAAAAGGGG
GGATTGGGGGGTACAGTGCAGGGGAAAGAATAGTAGACATAATAGCAACAGACATACAAACTAAAGAATT
ACAAAAACAAATTACAAAAATTCAAAATTTTCGGGTTTATTACAGGGACAGCAGAGATCCACTTTGGCCG
CGGCTCGAGGGGGTTGGGGTTGCGCCTTTTCCAAGGCAGCCCTGGGTTTGCGCAGGGACGCGGCTGCTCT
GGGCGTGGTTCCGGGAAACGCAGCGGCGCCGACCCTGGGTCTCGCACATTCTTCACGTCCGTTCGCAGCG
TCACCCGGATCTTCGCCGCTACCCTTGTGGGCCCCCCGGCGACGCTTCCTGCTCCGCCCCTAAGTCGGGA
AGGTTCCTTGCGGTTCGCGGCGTGCCGGACGTGACAAACGGAAGCCGCACGTCTCACTAGTACCCTCGCA
GACGGACAGCGCCAGGGAGCAATGGCAGCGCGCCGACCGCGATGGGCTGTGGCCAATAGCGGCTGCTCAG
CAGGGCGCGCCGAGAGCAGCGGCCGGGAAGGGGCGGTGCGGGAGGCGGGGTGTGGGGCGGTAGTGTGGGC
CCTGTTCCTGCCCGCGCGGTGTTCCGCATTCTGCAAGCCTCCGGAGCGCACGTCGGCAGTCGGCTCCCTC
GTTGACCGAATCACCGACCTCTCTCCCCAGGGGGATCCACCGGAGCTTACCATGACCGAGTACAAGCCCA
CGGTGCGCCTCGCCACCCGCGACGACGTCCCCAGGGCCGTACGCACCCTCGCCGCCGCGTTCGCCGACTA
CCCCGCCACGCGCCACACCGTCGATCCGGACCGCCACATCGAGCGGGTCACCGAGCTGCAAGAACTCTTC
CTCACGCGCGTCGGGCTCGACATCGGCAAGGTGTGGGTCGCGGACGACGGCGCCGCGGTGGCGGTCTGGA
CCACGCCGGAGAGCGTCGAAGCGGGGGCGGTGTTCGCCGAGATCGGCCCGCGCATGGCCGAGTTGAGCGG
TTCCCGGCTGGCCGCGCAGCAACAGATGGAAGGCCTCCTGGCGCCGCACCGGCCCAAGGAGCCCGCGTGG
TTCCTGGCCACCGTCGGCGTCTCGCCCGACCACCAGGGCAAGGGTCTGGGCAGCGCCGTCGTGCTCCCCG
GAGTGGAGGCGGCCGAGCGCGCCGGGGTGCCCGCCTTCCTGGAGACCTCCGCGCCCCGCAACCTCCCCTT
CTACGAGCGGCTCGGCTTCACCGTCACCGCCGACGTCGAGGTGCCCGAAGGACCGCGCACCTGGTGCATG
ACCCGCAAGCCCGGTGCCTGACGCCCGCCCCACGACCCGCAGCGCCCGACCGAAAGGAGCGCACGACCCC
ATGCATCGGTACCTTTAAGACCAATGACTTACAAGGCAGCTGTAGATCTTAGCCACTTTTTAAAAGAAAA
GGGGGGACTGGAAGGGCTAATTCACTCCCAACGAAGACAAGATCTGCTTTTTGCTTGTACTGGGTCTCTC
TGGTTAGACCAGATCTGAGCCTGGGAGCTCTCTGGCTAACTAGGGAACCCACTGCTTAAGCCTCAATAAA
GCTTGCCTTGAGTGCTTCAAGTAGTGTGTGCCCGTCTGTTGTGTGACTCTGGTAACTAGAGATCCCTCAG
ACCCTTTTAGTCAGTGTGGAAAATCTCTAGCAGTAGTAGTTCATGTCATCTTATTATTCAGTATTTATAA
CTTGCAAAGAAATGAATATCAGAGAGTGAGAGGAACTTGTTTATTGCAGCTTATAATGGTTACAAATAAA
GCAATAGCATCACAAATTTCACAAATAAAGCATTTTTTTCACTGCATTCTAGTTGTGGTTTGTCCAAACT
CATCAATGTATCTTATCATGTCTGGCTCTAGCTATCCCGCCCCTAACTCCGCCCATCCCGCCCCTAACTC
CGCCCAGTTCCGCCCATTCTCCGCCCCATGGCTGACTAATTTTTTTTATTTATGCAGAGGCCGAGGCCGC
CTCGGCCTCTGAGCTATTCCAGAAGTAGTGAGGAGGCTTTTTTGGAGGCCTAGGGACGTACCCAATTCGC
CCTATAGTGAGTCGTATTACGCGCGCTCACTGGCCGTCGTTTTACAACGTCGTGACTGGGAAAACCCTGG
CGTTACCCAACTTAATCGCCTTGCAGCACATCCCCCTTTCGCCAGCTGGCGTAATAGCGAAGAGGCCCGC
ACCGATCGCCCTTCCCAACAGTTGCGCAGCCTGAATGGCGAATGGG
[124 nt withheld, positions 5297-5420]
C
[91 nt withheld, positions 5422-5512]
A
[49 nt withheld, positions 5514-5562]
CCTTTGACGTTGGAGTCCACGTTCTTT
[37 nt withheld, positions 5590-5626]
ACCCTATCTCGGTCTATTCTTTTGATTTATAAGGGATTTTGCCGATTTCGGCCTATTGGTTAAAAAATGA
GCTGATTTAACAAAAATTTAACGCGAATTTTAACAAAATATTAACGCTTACAATTTAGGTGGCACTTTTC
GGGGAAATGTGCGCGGAACCCCTATTTGTTTATTTTTCTAAATACATTCAAATATGTATCCGCTCATGAG
ACAATAACCCTGATAAATGCTTCAATAATATTGAAAAAGGAAGAGTATGAGTATTCAACATTTCCGTGTC
GCCCTTATTCCCTTTTTTGCGGCATTTTGCCTTCCTGTTTTTGCTCACCCAGAAACGCTGGTGAAAGTAA
AAGATGCTGAAGATCAGTTGGGTGCACGAGTGGGTTACATCGAACTGGATCTCAACAGCGGTAAGATCCT
TGAGAGTTTTCGCCCCGAAGAACGTTTTCCAATGATGAGCACTTTTAAAGTTCTGCTATGTGGCGCGGTA
TTATCCCGTATTGACGCCGGGCAAGAGCAACTCGGTCGCCGCATACACTATTCTCAGAATGACTTGGTTG
AGTACTCACCAGTCACAGAAAAGCATCTTACGGATGGCATGACAGTAAGAGAATTATGCAGTGCTGCCAT
AACCATGAGTGATAACACTGCGGCCAACTTACTTCTGACAACGATCGGAGGACCGAAGGAGCTAACCGCT
TTTTTGCACAACATGGGGGATCATGTAACTCGCCTTGATCGTTGGGAACCGGAGCTGAATGAAGCCATAC
CAAACGACGAGCGTGACACCACGATGCCTGTAGCAATGGCAACAACGTTGCGCAAACTATTAACTGGCGA
ACTACTTACTCTAGCTTCCCGGCAACAATTAATAGACTGGATGGAGGCGGATAAAGTTGCAGGACCACTT
CTGCGCTCGGCCCTTCCGGCTGGCTGGTTTATTGCTGATAAATCTGGAGCCGGTGAGCGTGGGTCTCGCG
GTATCATTGCAGCACTGGGGCCAGATGGTAAGCCCTCCCGTATCGTAGTTATCTACACGACGGGGAGTCA
GGCAACTATGGATGAACGAAATAGACAGATCGCTGAGATAGGTGCCTCACTGATTAAGCATTGGTAACTG
TCAGACCAAGTTTACTCATATATACTTTAGATTGATTTAAAACTTCATTTTTAATTTAAAAGGATCTAGG
TGAAGATCCTTTTTGATAATCTCATGACCAAAATCCCTTAACGTGAGTTTTCGTTCCACTGAGCGTCAGA
CCCCGTAGAAAAGATC
